>Addgene plasmid #209258 | pMx/ATP10A(E203Q)-HA | addgene full sequence | sequence record 413280 | Addgene NGS Result
CCCGAAAAGTGCCACCTGCATAATGAAAGACCCCACCTGTAGGTTTGGCAAGCTAGCTTAAGTAACGCCA
TTTTGCAAGGCATGGAAAAATACATAACTGAGAATAGAAAAGTTCAGATCAAGGTCAGGAACAGATGGAA
CAGCTGAATATGGGCCAAACAGGATATCTGTGGTAAGCAGTTCCTGCCCCGGCTCAGGGCCAAGAACAGA
TGGAACAGCTGAATATGGGCCAAACAGGATATCTGTGGTAAGCAGTTCCTGCCCCGGCTCAGGGCCAAGA
ACAGATGGTCCCCAGATGCGGTCCAGCCCTCAGCAGTTTCTAGAGAACCATCAGATGTTTCCAGGGTGCC
CCAAGGACCTGAAATGACCCTGTGCCTTATTTGAACTAACCAATCAGTTCGCTTCTCGCTTCTGTTCGCG
CGCTTCTGCTCCCCGAGCTCAATAAAAGAGCCCACAACCCCTCACTCGGCGCGCCAGTCCTCCGATTGAC
TGAGTCGCCCGGGTACCCGTGTATCCAATAAACCCTCTTGCAGTTGCATCCGACTTGTGGTCTCGCTGTT
CCTTGGGAGGGTCTCCTCTGAGTGATTGACTACCCGTCAGCGGGGGTCTTTCATTTGGGGGCTCGTCCGG
GATCGGGAGACCCCTGCCCAGGGACCACCGACCCACCACCGGGAGGTAAGCTGGCCAGCAACTTATCTGT
GTCTGTCCGATTGTCTAGTGTCTATGACTGATTTTATGCGCCTGCGTCGGTACTAGTTAGCTAACTAGCT
CTGTATCTGGCGGACCCGTGGTGGAACTGACGAGTTCGGAACACCCGGCCGCAACCCTGGGAGACGTCCC
AGGGACTTCGGGGGCCGTTTTTGTGGCCCGACCTGAGTCCAAAAATCCCGATCGTTTTGGACTCTTTGGT
GCACCCCCCTAATAGGAGGGATATGTGGTTCTGGTAGGAGACGAGAACCTAAAACAGTTCCCGCCTCCGT
CTGAATTTTTGCTTTCGGTTTGGGACCGAAGCCGCGCCGCGCGTCTTGTCTGCTGCAGCATCGTTCTGTG
TTGTCTCTGTCTGACTGTGTTTCTGTATTTGTCTGAAAATTAGGGCCAGACTGTTACCACTCCCTTAAGT
TTGACCTTAGGTCACTGGAAAGATGTCGAGCGGATCGCTCACAACCAGTCGGTAGATGTCAAGAAGAGAC
GTTGGGTTACCTTCTGCTCTGCAGAATGGCCAACCTTTAACGTCGGATGGCCGCGAGACGGCACCTTTAA
CCGAGACCTCATCACCCAGGTTAAGATCAAGGTCTTTTCACCTGGCCCGCATGGACACCCAGACCAGGTC
CCCTACATCGTGACCTGGGAAGCCTTGGCTTTTGACCCCCCTCCCTGGGTCAAGCCCTTTGTACACCCTA
AGCCTCCGCCTCCTCTTCCTCCATCCGCCCCGTCTCTCCCCCTTGAACCTCCTCGTTCGACCCCGCCTCG
ATCCTCCCTTTATCCAGCCCTCACTCCTTCTCTAGGCGCCCCCATATGGCCATATGAGATCTTATATGGG
GCACCCCCGCCCCTTGTAAACTTCCCTGACCCTGACATGACAAGAGTTACTAACAGCCCCTCTCTCCAAG
CTCACTTACAGGCTCTCTACTTAGTCCAGCACGAAGTCTGGAGACCTCTGGCGGCAGCCTACCAAGAACA
ACTGGACCGACCGGTGGTACCTCACCCTTACCGAGTCGGCGACACAGTGTGGGTCCGCCGACACCAGACT
AAGAACCTAGAACCTCGCTGGAAAGGACCTTACACAGTCCTGCTGACCACCCCCACCGCCCTCAAAGTAG
ACGGCATCGCAGCTTGGATACACGCCGCCCACGTGAAGGCTGCCGACCCCGGGGGTGGACCATCCTCTAG
ACTGCCGGATCTAGCTAGTTAATTAAGGATCTCTAGTTAAGCTATCAACAAGTTTGTACAAAAAAGCAGG
CTCTTTAAAGGAACCAATTCAGTCGACTGGATCCACCATGGAGCGGGAGCCGGCGGGGACCGAGGAGCCC
GGGCCTCCGGGACGGCGGAGGCGCCGAGAGGGCAGGACGCGCACGGTGCGCTCCAACCTGCTGCCGCCCC
CGGGCGCCGAGGACCCTGCGGCTGGCGCGGCCAAGGGCGAGCGGCGACGGCGGCGCGGGTGTGCCCAGCA
CCTGGCCGACAACCGGCTCAAGACTACCAAGTACACGCTGCTGTCCTTCCTGCCCAAGAACCTGTTCGAG
CAGTTCCACCGCCCGGCCAACGTGTACTTTGTCTTCATCGCGCTGCTCAACTTCGTGCCGGCGGTGAACG
CCTTCCAGCCCGGCCTGGCACTGGCGCCGGTGCTCTTCATCCTGGCCATCACGGCCTTCAGGGACCTGTG
GGAGGACTACAGCCGCCACCGCTCCGACCACAAGATCAACCACCTGGGCTGCCTGGTCTTCAGCAGGGAA
GAAAAGAAATACGTGAACCGATTCTGGAAAGAAATCCACGTGGGAGACTTTGTGCGTCTTCGCTGCAACG
AAATCTTCCCTGCGGACATTCTGCTGCTCTCCTCCAGTGACCCCGACGGGCTATGCCACATCGAGACCGC
CAACCTGGATGGACAGACCAACCTGAAGCGGCGGCAGGTGGTCCGCGGCTTCTCGGAGCTTGTCTCCGAA
TTCAATCCTTTGACGTTCACCAGCGTGATCGAATGCGAGAAGCCAAACAACGACCTGAGTAGGTTTCGCG
GCTGCATCATACATGACAACGGGAAAAAGGCCGGGCTGTATAAAGAAAACCTGCTGCTGAGGGGCTGCAC
CCTTAGGAACACGGACGCAGTCGTCGGCATTGTCATCTACGCAGGACATGAAACCAAGGCTCTGCTGAAC
AACAGTGGGCCCCGCTACAAGCGCAGCAAGCTGGAGAGGCAGATGAACTGCGACGTGCTCTGGTGTGTCC
TGCTCCTTGTTTGCATGTCTCTGTTTTCAGCAGTCGGACATGGACTGTGGATATGGCGGTATCAAGAGAA
GAAGTCATTATTTTATGTCCCCAAGTCTGATGGAAGCTCCTTATCCCCAGTCACAGCTGCAGTTTACTCA
TTTTTAACAATGATAATAGTTCTGCAGGTTTTGATCCCAATTTCCTTATACGTTTCCATTGAAATTGTTA
AAGCATGCCAAGTGTACTTCATTAACCAGGACATGCAGTTGTATGACGAAGAAACAGACTCGCAGCTGCA
GTGCCGAGCTCTGAACATCACGGAAGACTTAGGACAGATACAGTACATTTTCTCAGATAAAACTGGCACT
TTGACAGAGAATAAGATGGTTTTCCGAAGATGCACTGTGTCTGGTGTAGAATATTCTCATGATGCAAATG
CGCAGCGTCTGGCCAGGTACCAAGAGGCAGACTCGGAGGAGGAGGAGGTGGTGCCCAGAGGGGGCTCGGT
GTCCCAGCGCGGCAGCATCGGCAGCCACCAGAGTGTCCGGGTGGTGCACAGAACCCAGAGCACCAAGTCC
CACCGGCGCACGGGCAGCCGGGCCGAGGCCAAGAGGGCCAGCATGCTGTCCAAGCACACGGCCTTCAGCA
GCCCCATGGAGAAGGATATCACGCCCGACCCAAAGCTGCTGGAGAAGGTGAGTGAGTGTGACAAGAGCCT
AGCCGTGGCGAGGCATCAGGAGCACCTGCTGGCCCACCTCTCGCCCGAGCTGTCTGACGTCTTTGATTTC
TTCATCGCACTCACCATCTGCAACACAGTCGTCGTCACGTCCCCGGATCAGCCACGAACAAAGGTGAGGG
TGAGGTTTGAGCTGAAGTCCCCGGTGAAGACGATAGAAGACTTCCTGCGGAGGTTCACACCCAGCTGCCT
GACCTCAGGCTGCAGCAGCATCGGGAGCCTGGCCGCCAACAAGTCCAGCCACAAGTTGGGCTCCAGCTTC
CCGTCCACCCCGTCCAGCGACGGCATGCTTCTCAGGCTGGAGGAGAGGCTGGGCCAGCCCACCTCGGCCA
TCGCCAGCAACGGCTACAGCAGCCAGGCGGACAACTGGGCCTCGGAGCTTGCTCAGGAGCAGGAGTCAGA
GCGCGAGCTGCGGTACGAGGCGGAGAGCCCGGATGAGGCCGCACTGGTGTATGCGGCCAGAGCCTACAAC
TGCGTGCTTGTGGAGCGGCTGCACGACCAAGTGTCAGTGGAGCTGCCCCACCTGGGCAGGCTCACCTTCG
AGCTCCTGCACACACTGGGTTTCGATTCCGTCCGCAAGAGGATGTCAGTGGTGATCCGGCACCCGCTTAC
CGATGAGATCAACGTCTACACCAAGGGGGCCGACTCAGTGGTCATGGATCTCCTGCAGCCCTGCTCTTCA
GTTGACGCCAGAGGGAGGCATCAAAAAAAGATTCGGAGCAAAACTCAGAATTACCTCAACGTGTATGCGG
CGGAAGGCCTGCGCACCTTGTGCATCGCCAAGAGAGTTCTGAGTAAAGAAGAGTATGCCTGCTGGTTGCA
AAGCCACCTAGAAGCCGAATCCTCCCTGGAAAACAGCGAGGAGCTCCTCTTCCAGTCTGCCATTCGCCTG
GAGACCAACCTGCACTTGTTAGGTGCCACTGGGATTGAAGACCGCCTGCAGGACGGAGTCCCTGAAACTA
TTTCTAAATTGCGTCAAGCGGGCCTGCAGATTTGGGTTCTCACTGGTGACAAACAAGAAACAGCTGTCAA
CATTGCATATGCCTGCAAACTGCTGGACCACGACGAGGAGGTCATCACCCTGAATGCCACCTCCCAGGAG
GCGTGTGCAGCCCTGCTAGACCAGTGCCTATGCTACGTGCAGTCCAGAGGCCTCCAGAGAGCCCCTGAGA
AGACCAAGGGCAAAGTGAGCATGAGGTTCTCCTCTCTCTGCCCACCCTCCACGTCCACTGCCTCTGGCCG
CAGACCCAGCCTCGTGATCGATGGGAGAAGCCTGGCCTACGCTCTCGAGAAAAACCTGGAGGACAAATTC
CTCTTCCTTGCCAAGCAGTGCCGCTCCGTCCTCTGCTGTCGGTCGACGCCTCTGCAGAAGAGCATGGTGG
TGAAGCTGGTGCGGAGCAAGCTCAAGGCCATGACCCTGGCCATAGGTGATGGAGCCAATGATGTCAGCAT
GATCCAGGTGGCAGATGTGGGTGTGGGAATCTCCGGCCAGGAGGGTATGCAGGCAGTGATGGCCAGCGAC
TTTGCAGTGCCGAAATTCCGATACCTGGAGAGGCTCTTGATTCTTCACGGGCATTGGTGCTACTCCCGAC
TTGCCAACATGGTGCTGTACTTCTTCTACAAAAACACAATGTTCGTGGGCCTCCTGTTTTGGTTCCAGTT
TTTCTGTGGCTTCTCTGCATCTACCATGATTGACCAGTGGTATCTAATCTTCTTTAATCTGCTCTTCTCG
TCACTTCCCCCGCTCGTGACTGGGGTGCTGGACAGGGATGTGCCAGCCAATGTGCTGCTGACCAACCCGC
AGCTCTACAAGAGTGGCCAGAACATGGAGGAATACCGGCCACGAACGTTCTGGTTTAACATGGCCGACGC
CGCCTTCCAGAGCCTGGTTTGCTTTTCCATTCCTTACCTGGCCTACTATGACTCGAACGTGGACCTGTTT
ACCTGGGGGACCCCTATTGTGACAATCGCGCTGCTCACTTTCCTGCTCCACCTGGGCATTGAAACCAAAA
CCTGGACCTGGCTCAACTGGATAACGTGTGGCTTCAGTGTCCTTTTGTTTTTCACCGTGGCTTTGATTTA
CAATGCGTCTTGTGCCACGTGCTATCCTCCGTCCAACCCTTACTGGACTATGCAAGCCTTACTGGGTGAC
CCAGTGTTTTACTTGACTTGCCTGATGACGCCTGTCGCTGCACTGCTGCCCAGATTGTTTTTCAGATCCC
TCCAGGGGAGGGTTTTCCCCACACAACTTCAGCTGGCACGTCAGTTGACCAGGAAGTCCCCCAGGAGATG
CAGTGCTCCCAAAGAGACCTTTGCTCAGGGACGCCTCCCGAAGGACTCGGGAACCGAGCACTCATCAGGG
AGGACAGTCAAGACCTCTGTGCCCCTGTCCCAGCCTTCTTGGCACACACAGCAGCCGGTCTGCTCCCTGG
AGGCCAGCGGGGAGCCCAGCACAGTGGACATGAGCATGCCAGTGAGGGAGCACACCCTGCTGGAGGGGCT
GAGCGCACCGGCCCCCATGTCCTCTGCGCCAGGGGAGGCTGTCCTGAGGAGTCCAGGAGGGTGTCCTGAG
GAGTCCAAGGTGAGAGCTGCCAGCACCGGCAGGGTGACCCCCCTGTCTTCCCTCTTCAGCCTGCCTACCT
TCAGCTTACTCAACTGGATTTCCTCCTGGTCGCTGGTCAGCAGGCTGGGGAGTGTCTTACAGTTCTCCCG
GACGGAGCAGCTTGCAGATGGACAAGCGGGACGTGGACTTCCTGTCCAGCCCCACTCAGGCCGATCAGGA
CTTCAAGGGCCAGACCACAGACTACTTATAGGAGCATCTTCAAGGCGGTCACAGCGGCCGCACTCGAGAT
ATCTAGACCCAGCTTTCTTGTACAAAGTGGTTGATCTAGAGGGCCCGCGGTTCGAACTCGAGTATCCATA
CGATGTACCAGACTACGCAGAGATCCACTAGTTCAATTCCAGCTGAGCGCCGGTCGCTACCATTACCAGT
TGGTCTGGTGTCAAAAATAATAATAACCGGGCAGGCCATGTCTGCCCGTATTTCGCGTAAGGAAATCCAT
TATGTACTATTTAAACTCGAGCGGCCGCCAGCACAGTGGTCGACTGTGGAATGTGTGTCAGTTAGGGTGT
GGAAAGTCCCCAGGCTCCCCAGCAGGCAGAAGTATGCAAAGCATGCATCTCAATTAGTCAGCAACCAGGT
GTGGAAAGTCCCCAGGCTCCCCAGCAGGCAGAAGTATGCAAAGCATGCATCTCAATTAGTCAGCAACCAT
AGTCCCGCCCCTAACTCCGCCCATCCCGCCCCTAACTCCGCCCAGTTCCGCCCATTCTCCGCCCCATGGC
TGACTAATTTTTTTTATTTATGCAGAGGCCGAGGCCGCCTCGGCCTCTGAGCTATTCCAGAAGTAGTGAG
GAGGCTTTTTTGGAGGCCTAGGCTTTTGCAAAAAGCTTCACGCTGCCGCAAGCACTCAGGGCGCAAGGGC
TGCTAAAGGAAGCGGAACACGTAGAAAGCCAGTCCGCAGAAACGGTGCTGACCCCGGATGAATGTCAGCT
ACTGGGCTATCTGGACAAGGGAAAACGCAAGCGCAAAGAGAAAGCAGGTAGCTTGCAGTGGGCTTACATG
GCGATAGCTAGACTGGGCGGTTTTATGGACAGCAAGCGAACCGGAATTGCCAGCTGGGGCGCCCTCTGGT
AAGGTTGGGAAGCCCTGCAAAGTAAACTGGATGGCTTTCTTGCCGCCAAGGATCTGATGGCGCAGGGGAT
CAAGATCTGATCAAGAGACAGGATGAGGATCGTTTCGCATGATTGAACAAGATGGATTGCACGCAGGTTC
TCCGGCCGCTTGGGTGGAGAGGCTATTCGGCTATGACTGGGCACAACAGACAATCGGCTGCTCTGATGCC
GCCGTGTTCCGGCTGTCAGCGCAGGGGCGCCCGGTTCTTTTTGTCAAGACCGACCTGTCCGGTGCCCTGA
ATGAACTGCAGGACGAGGCAGCGCGGCTATCGTGGCTGGCCACGACGGGCGTTCCTTGCGCAGCTGTGCT
CGACGTTGTCACTGAAGCGGGAAGGGACTGGCTGCTATTGGGCGAAGTGCCGGGGCAGGATCTCCTGTCA
TCTCACCTTGCTCCTGCCGAGAAAGTATCCATCATGGCTGATGCAATGCGGCGGCTGCATACGCTTGATC
CGGCTACCTGCCCATTCGACCACCAAGCGAAACATCGCATCGAGCGAGCACGTACTCGGATGGAAGCCGG
TCTTGTCGATCAGGATGATCTGGACGAAGAGCATCAGGGGCTCGCGCCAGCCGAACTGTTCGCCAGGCTC
AAGGCGCGCATGCCCGACGGCGAGGATCTCGTCGTGACCCATGGCGATGCCTGCTTGCCGAATATCATGG
TGGAAAATGGCCGCTTTTCTGGATTCATCGACTGTGGCCGGCTGGGTGTGGCGGACCGCTATCAGGACAT
AGCGTTGGCTACCCGTGATATTGCTGAAGAGCTTGGCGGCGAATGGGCTGACCGCTTCCTCGTGCTTTAC
GGTATCGCCGCTCCCGATTCGCAGCGCATCGCCTTCTATCGCCTTCTTGACGAGTTCTTCTGAGCGGGAC
TCTGGGGTTCGCATCGTCGACGATAAAATAAAAGATTTTATTTAGTCTCCAGAAAAAGGGGGGAATGAAA
GACCCCACCTGTAGGTTTGGCAAGCTAGCTTAAGTAACGCCATTTTGCAAGGCATGGAAAAATACATAAC
TGAGAATAGAGAAGTTCAGATCAAGGTCAGGAACAGATGGAACAGCTGAATATGGGCCAAACAGGATATC
TGTGGTAAGCAGTTCCTGCCCCGGCTCAGGGCCAAGAACAGATGGAACAGCTGAATATGGGCCAAACAGG
ATATCTGTGGTAAGCAGTTCCTGCCCCGGCTCAGGGCCAAGAACAGATGGTCCCCAGATGCGGTCCAGCC
CTCAGCAGTTTCTAGAGAACCATCAGATGTTTCCAGGGTGCCCCAAGGACCTGAAATGACCCTGTGCCTT
ATTTGAACTAACCAATCAGTTCGCTTCTCGCTTCTGTTCGCGCGCTTCTGCTCCCCGAGCTCAATAAAAG
AGCCCACAACCCCTCACTCGGCGCGCCAGTCCTCCGATTGACTGAGTCGCCCGGGTACCCGTGTATCCAA
TAAACCCTCTTGCAGTTGCATCCGACTTGTGGTCTCGCTGTTCCTTGGGAGGGTCTCCTCTGAGTGATTG
ACTACCCGTCAGCGGGGGTCTTTCACATGCAGCATGTATCAAAATTAATTTGGTTTTTTTTCTTAAGTAT
TTACATTAAATGGCCATAGTTGCATTAATGAATCGGCCAACGCGCGGGGAGAGGCGGTTTGCGTATTGGG
CGCTCTTCCGCTTCCTCGCTCACTGACTCGCTGCGCTCGGTCGTTCGGCTGCGGCGAGCGGTATCAGCTC
ACTCAAAGGCGGTAATACGGTTATCCACAGAATCAGGGGATAACGCAGGAAAGAACATGTGAGCAAAAGG
CCAGCAAAAGGCCAGGAACCGTAAAAAGGCCGCGTTGCTGGCGTTTTTCCATAGGCTCCGCCCCCCTGAC
GAGCATCACAAAAATCGACGCTCAAGTCAGAGGTGGCGAAACCCGACAGGACTATAAAGATACCAGGCGT
TTCCCCCTGGAAGCTCCCTCGTGCGCTCTCCTGTTCCGACCCTGCCGCTTACCGGATACCTGTCCGCCTT
TCTCCCTTCGGGAAGCGTGGCGCTTTCTCATAGCTCACGCTGTAGGTATCTCAGTTCGGTGTAGGTCGTT
CGCTCCAAGCTGGGCTGTGTGCACGAACCCCCCGTTCAGCCCGACCGCTGCGCCTTATCCGGTAACTATC
GTCTTGAGTCCAACCCGGTAAGACACGACTTATCGCCACTGGCAGCAGCCACTGGTAACAGGATTAGCAG
AGCGAGGTATGTAGGCGGTGCTACAGAGTTCTTGAAGTGGTGGCCTAACTACGGCTACACTAGAAGAACA
GTATTTGGTATCTGCGCTCTGCTGAAGCCAGTTACCTTCGGAAAAAGAGTTGGTAGCTCTTGATCCGGCA
AACAAACCACCGCTGGTAGCGGTGGTTTTTTTGTTTGCAAGCAGCAGATTACGCGCAGAAAAAAAGGATC
TCAAGAAGATCCTTTGATCTTTTCTACGGGGTCTGACGCTCAGTGGAACGAAAACTCACGTTAAGGGATT
TTGGTCATGAGATTATCAAAAAGGATCTTCACCTAGATCCTTTTGCGGCCGGCCGCAAATCAATCTAAAG
TATATATGAGTAAACTTGGTCTGACAGTTACCAATGCTTAATCAGTGAGGCACCTATCTCAGCGATCTGT
CTATTTCGTTCATCCATAGTTGCCTGACTCCCCGTCGTGTAGATAACTACGATACGGGAGGGCTTACCAT
CTGGCCCCAGTGCTGCAATGATACCGCGAGACCCACGCTCACCGGCTCCAGATTTATCAGCAATAAACCA
GCCAGCCGGAAGGGCCGAGCGCAGAAGTGGTCCTGCAACTTTATCCGCCTCCATCCAGTCTATTAATTGT
TGCCGGGAAGCTAGAGTAAGTAGTTCGCCAGTTAATAGTTTGCGCAACGTTGTTGCCATTGCTACAGGCA
TCGTGGTGTCACGCTCGTCGTTTGGTATGGCTTCATTCAGCTCCGGTTCCCAACGATCAAGGCGAGTTAC
ATGATCCCCCATGTTGTGCAAAAAAGCGGTTAGCTCCTTCGGTCCTCCGATCGTTGTCAGAAGTAAGTTG
GCCGCAGTGTTATCACTCATGGTTATGGCAGCACTGCATAATTCTCTTACTGTCATGCCATCCGTAAGAT
GCTTTTCTGTGACTGGTGAGTACTCAACCAAGTCATTCTGAGAATAGTGTATGCGGCGACCGAGTTGCTC
TTGCCCGGCGTCAATACGGGATAATACCGCGCCACATAGCAGAACTTTAAAAGTGCTCATCATTGGAAAA
CGTTCTTCGGGGCGAAAACTCTCAAGGATCTTACCGCTGTTGAGATCCAGTTCGATGTAACCCACTCGTG
CACCCAACTGATCTTCAGCATCTTTTACTTTCACCAGCGTTTCTGGGTGAGCAAAAACAGGAAGGCAAAA
TGCCGCAAAAAAGGGAATAAGGGCGACACGGAAATGTTGAATACTCATACTCTTCCTTTTTCAATATTAT
TGAAGCATTTATCAGGGTTATTGTCTCATGAGCGGATACATATTTGAATGTATTTAGAAAAATAAACAAA
TAGGGGTTCCGCGCACATTTC
Features (pLannotate 1.2.2; 16 found; start..end, strand, type, name):
     22..615     +  LTR            LTR: long terminal repeat from Moloney murine leukemia virus
    678..877     +  misc_feature   MMLV Ψ: packaging signal of Moloney murine leukemia virus (MMLV)
    929..1017    +  misc_feature   MESV Ψ (fragment): packaging signal of murine embryonic stem cell virus
   1094..1510    +  CDS            gag (truncated): truncated Moloney murine leukemia virus (MMLV) gag gene lacking the start codon
   1520..1894    +  misc_feature   pol region: Moloney murine leukemia virus (MMLV) pol region containing the splice acceptor site
   1938..1962    +  protein_bind   attB1: mutant version of attB; recombination site for the Gateway® BP reaction BP Clonase™
   1998..6494    +  CDS            ATP10A: AT10A_HUMAN - Also known as ATP10C, ATPVA, ATPVC, KIAA0566. Experimental evidence at protein level: Swiss-Prot protein existence level 1. Catalytic component of P4-ATPase flippase complex, which catalyzes the hydrolysis of ATP coupled to the transport of phosphatidylcholine (PC) from the outer to the inner leaflet of the plasma membrane (PubMed:25947375, PubMed:29599178, PubMed:30530492). Initiates inward plasma membrane bending and recruitment of Bin/amphiphysin/Rvs (BAR) domain-containing proteins involved in membrane tubulation and cell trafficking (PubMed:29599178). Facilitates ITGB1/beta1
   6517..6541    -  protein_bind   attB2: mutant version of attB; recombination site for the Gateway® BP reaction BP Clonase™
   6773..7102    +  promoter       SV40 promoter: SV40 enhancer and early promoter
   7104..7427    +  CDS            tnpA (fragment): TN5P_ECOLX - Also known as tnp. Experimental evidence at protein level: Swiss-Prot protein existence level 1. Mediates transposition of transposon Tn5 by a 'cut and paste' mechanism. First, the monomeric transposase binds the 19 bp inverted DNA repeats flanking the transposon. Then, dimerization of the DNA- bound transposase creates a synaptic DNA complex. After nicking of the first DNA strand, excision of the transposon proceeds through a series of intermediates. The transposase then mediates the insertion of the transposon at a new site by strand transfer. The activity of the wild- type tran
   7459..8250    +  CDS            neo: KKA2_KLEPN - Also known as kan, nptII. Experimental evidence at protein level: Swiss-Prot protein existence level 1. Resistance to kanamycin, neomycin, paromomycin, ribostamycin, butirosin and gentamicin B. From Klebsiella pneumoniae.
   8324..8915    +  LTR            LTR: long terminal repeat from Moloney murine leukemia virus
   8981..9033    -  CDS            lacI (fragment): lac repressor; lacI; The lac repressor binds to the lac operator to inhibit transcription in E. coli. This inhibition can be relieved by adding lactose or isopropyl-β-D-thiogalactopyranoside (IPTG).
   9216..9804    -  rep_origin     ori: high-copy-number ColE1/pMB1/pBR322/pUC origin of replication
   9968..10828   -  CDS            AmpR: β-lactamase; bla; confers resistance to ampicillin, carbenicillin, and related antibiotics
  10829..10933   -  promoter       AmpR promoter: bla
