[The description below was written by a language model from this plasmid's Addgene catalogue record and pLannotate feature annotations shown in this document.]
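Description:
pMx/ATP10A(E203Q)-HA is a Moloney murine leukemia virus-based retroviral vector built on the pMx backbone for stable expression of a mutant human ATP10A in mammalian cells. In bacteria it is maintained through a high-copy ColE1/pUC-type origin and selected with ampicillin via the β-lactamase gene and its bla promoter. The proviral portion is bounded by two MMLV long terminal repeats. Downstream of the 5' LTR lie the MMLV packaging signal, a fragment of the MESV Ψ, a truncated gag lacking its start codon, and a pol region carrying the splice acceptor. Together these elements allow the transcript to be packaged into virions when viral proteins are supplied in trans by packaging cells, and they support expression of the downstream insert.

The payload is the human ATP10A coding sequence, introduced by Gateway cloning and therefore flanked by attB1 and attB2 sites. It carries the E203Q substitution and, according to the catalogue entry, a C-terminal HA epitope tag, although the feature table does not annotate the tag separately. No dedicated internal promoter precedes the insert, so transcription presumably comes from the 5' LTR. ATP10A is the catalytic subunit of a P4-ATPase flippase that moves phosphatidylcholine from the outer to the inner leaflet of the plasma membrane. The record does not state the functional consequence of E203Q. A second cassette follows the insert, in which the SV40 enhancer/early promoter drives the neo gene, preceded by a residual Tn5 fragment, which allows selection of transduced cells with neomycin-class drugs such as G418. The construct is intended for mammalian expression of the mutant, for example alongside wild-type ATP10A in studies of flippase activity and plasma membrane dynamics.
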