Addgene plasmid #209258: pMx/ATP10A(E203Q)-HA
Purpose: Mammalian expression of ATP10A mutant E203Q
Depositing lab: Hye-Won Shin. Depositing organization: Kyoto University, Graduate School of Pharmaceutical Sciences. Publication: Phospholipid Flippase ATP10A Translocates Phosphatidylcholine and Is Involved in Plasma Membrane Dynamics. Naito T, Takatsu H, Miyano R, Takada N, Nakayama K, Shin HW. J Biol Chem. 2015 Jun 12;290(24):15004-17. doi: 10.1074/jbc.M115.655191. Epub 2015 May 6. PubMed 25947375.
Backbone
  Vector backbone: pMx
  Vector type: Retroviral
Growth in bacteria
  Bacterial resistance: Ampicillin, 100 μg/mL
  Growth temperature: 30°C
  Growth strain: NEB Stable
  Copy number: Unknown
Gene/Insert
  Gene/Insert name: ATP10A
  Species: H. sapiens (human)
  Mutation: E203Q
  Entrez Gene: ATP10A (a.k.a. ATPVA, ATPVC, ATP10C, KIAA0566)
  Tag / fusion protein: HA (C terminal on insert)
  Cloning method: Gateway Cloning
Terms and licenses: Academic/Nonprofit Terms; Industry Terms: Not Available to Industry
How to cite: pMx/ATP10A(E203Q)-HA was a gift from Hye-Won Shin (Addgene plasmid # 209258 ; http://n2t.net/addgene:209258 ; RRID:Addgene_209258)
